>Addgene plasmid #78244 | pDHJS4 BS+ | depositor partial sequence | sequence record 146124 | attB insert
GATCGCGCGGTGCGGGTGCCAGGGCGTGCCCTTGGGCTCCCCGGGCGCGTACTG
