>Addgene plasmid #78244 | pDHJS4 BS+ | depositor partial sequence | sequence record 146125 | attP insert
CGCACACAATTGATGACTTGATCTAGAGTAGTGCCCCAACTGGGGTAACCTTTGAGTTCTCTCAGTTGGG
GGCGTAGG
