>Addgene plasmid #78244 | pDHJS4 BS+ | addgene partial sequence | sequence record 148949 | F1ori-F 5'-GTGGACTCTTGTTCCAAACTGG-3'
CTTTTGATTTATAAGGGATTTTGCCGATTTCGGCCTATTGGTTAAAAAATGAGCTGATTTAACAAAAATT
TAACGCGAATTTTAACAAAATATTAACGCTTACAATTTAGGTGGCACTTTTCGGGGAAATGTGCGCGGAA
CCCCTATTTGTTTATTTTTCTAAATACATTCAAATATGTATCCGCTCATGAGACAATAACCCTGATAAAT
GCTTCAATAATATTGAAAAAGGAAGAGTATGAGTATTCAACATTTCCGTGTCGCCCTTATTCCCTTTTTT
GCGGCATTTTGCCTTCCTGTTTTTGCTCACCCAGAAACGCTGGTGAAAGTAAAAGATGCTGAAGATCAGT
TGGGTGCACGAGTGGGTTACATCGAACTGGATCTCAACAGCGGTAAGATCCTTGAGAGTTTTCGCCCCGA
AGAACGTTTTCCAATGATGAGCACTTTTAAAGTTCTGCTATGTGGCGCGGTATTATCCCGTATTGACGCC
GGGCAAGAGCAACTCGGTCGCCGCATACACTATTCTCAGAATGACTTGGTTGAGTACTCACCAGTCACAG
AAAAGCATCTTACGGATGGCATGACAGTAAGAGAATTATGCAGTGCTGCCATAACCATGAGTGATAACAC
TGCGGCCAACTTACTTCTGACAACGATCGGAGGACCGAAGGAGCTAACCGCTTTTTTGCACAACATGGGG
GATCATGTAACTCGCCTTGATCGTTGGGAACCGGAGCTGAATGAAGCCATACCAAACGACGAGCGTGACA
CCACGATGCCTGTAGCAATGGCAACAACGTTGCGCAAACTATTAACTGGCGAACTACTTACTCTAGCTTC
CCGGCAACAATTAATAGACTGGATGGAGGCGGATAAAGTTGCAGGACCACTTCTGCGCTCGGCCCTTCCG
GCTGGCTGGTTTATTGCTGATAAATCTGGAGCCGGTGAGCGTGGGTCTCGCGGTATCATTGCAGCACTGG
GGCCAGATGGTAAGCCCTCCCGTATCGTAGTTATCTACACGACGGGGAGTCAGGCAACTATGGATGAACG
AAAT
