>Addgene plasmid #78244 | pDHJS4 BS+ | addgene partial sequence | sequence record 148950 | L4440 5'-AGCGAGTCAGTGAGCGAG-3'
AACCGCCTCTCCCCGCGCGTTGGCCGATTCATTAATGCAGCTGGCACGACAGGTTTCCCGACTGGAAAGC
GGGCAGTGAGCGCAACGCAATTAATGTGAGTTAGCTCACTCATTAGGCACCCCAGGCTTTACACTTTATG
CTTCCGGCTCGTATGTTGTGTGGAATTGTGAGCGGATAACAATTTCACACAGGAAACAGCTATGACCATG
ATTACGCCAAGCTCGAAATTAACCCTCACTAAAGGGAACAAAAGCTGGAGCTCATCCTACGCCCCCAACT
GAGAGAACTCAAAGGTTACCCCAGTTGGGGCACTACTCTAGATCAAGTCATCAATTGTGTGCGCATGCAG
AACCTAATCTTCCAATGGCTCGGATGCGGCCGCCGAAGTGGCGAGCCCGATCTTCCCCATCGGTGATGTC
GGCGATATAGGCGCCAGCAACCGCACCTGTGGCGCCGGTGATGCCGGCCACGATGCGTCCGGCGTAGAGG
ATCCACAGGACGGGTGTGGTCGCCATGATCGCGTAGTCGATAGTGGCTCCAAGTAGCGAAGCGAGCAGGA
CTGGGCGGCGGCCAAAGCGGTCGGACAGTGCTCCGAGAACGGGTGCGCATAGAAATTGCATCAACGCATA
TAGCCCCGGGCCAGATAATCACGCGTAATCCTGACAGCCGCGCACCTCGCGTTCAAGGTCCTGAATTCAG
TACGCGCCCGGGGAGCCCAAGGGCACGCCCTGGCACCCGCACCGCGCGATCTAGCTTATCGATACCGTCG
ACCTCGAGGGGGGGCCCGGTACCCAATTCGCCCTATAGTGAGTCGTATTACAATTCACTGGCCGTCGTTT
TACAACGTCGTGACTGGGAAAACCCTGGCGTTACCCAACTTAATCGCCTTGCAGCACATCCCCCTTTCGC
CAGCTGGCGTAATAGCGAAGAGGCCCGCACCGATCGCCCTTCCCAACAGTTGCGCAGCCTGAATGGCGAA
TGGG
[90 nt withheld, positions 985-1074]
