[The description below was written by a language model from this plasmid's Addgene catalogue record.]
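Description:
pDHJS4 BS+ is a small, high-copy bacterial phagemid used as a source of DNA for building defined recombination-intermediate substrates in vitro, rather than as an expression vector. It derives from the pDHJS3 BS+ backbone (about 3.4 kb) and is selected in E. coli with ampicillin. The record notes that single-stranded DNA is produced from it with the aid of a helper phage or helper phagemid. This implies a filamentous-phage (f1/M13-type) origin alongside the plasmid replication origin, although no feature table is provided and the origins are not explicitly listed.

The modification that distinguishes it from its parent is the replacement of the two loxP sites with a pair of attachment sites: a 48 bp attB inserted between BglII and EcoRI, and a 75 bp attP inserted between SphI and NdeI. attB and attP are the bacterial and phage partner sites recognised by a site-specific integrase, which recombines them unidirectionally. The record does not say which integrase system these sites belong to. No promoter-driven gene, tag or reporter is described; the functional payload is the recombination sites and the surrounding sequence itself.

The plasmid is one of four needed to assemble the quadruple Holliday junction substrate (QHJS), part of a method for creating migratable Holliday junctions. The "BS+" designation is not explained in the record. How the four plasmids are combined, and what part the att sites play in that assembly, is also not detailed. Such substrates are typically used to study enzymes that migrate, resolve or dissolve Holliday junctions.
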