Addgene plasmid #78244: pDHJS4 BS+
Purpose: One of four plasmids needed to create the quadruple Holliday junction substrate (QHJS).
Depositing lab: Tao-shih Hsieh. Depositing organization: Duke University. Publication: Improved methods for creating migratable Holliday junction substrates. Chen SH, Plank JL, Willcox S, Griffith JD, Hsieh TS. Nucleic Acids Res. 2013 Mar 1;41(5):e60. doi: 10.1093/nar/gks1343. Epub 2012 Dec 28. PubMed 23275569.
Backbone
  Vector backbone: pDHJS3 BS+
  Backbone manufacturer: Addgene #78252
  Backbone size w/o insert (bp): 3360
  Modifications to backbone: inserted attB and attP in place of two loxP sites
Growth in bacteria
  Bacterial resistance: Ampicillin, 100 μg/mL
  Growth temperature: 37°C
  Growth strain: DH5alpha
  Growth instructions: This plasmid requires a helper phagemid to make single stranded DNA. Suggested helper phaemids: M13K07 (available from NEB) or pM13g (available from Andrew Bradbury at Los Alamos National Laboratory- PMID: 17088290). If using M13K07 helper phagemid, transform plasmid DNA in XL2 MRF'. If using pM13g helper phagemid, transform plasmid DNA in DH5alpha.
  Copy number: High Copy
Gene/Insert 1
  Gene/Insert name: attB
  Insert size (bp): 48
  Cloning method: Restriction Enzyme; 5′ cloning site BglII (destroyed during cloning); 3′ cloning site EcoRI (not destroyed)
  Sequencing primers: 5′ none
Gene/Insert 2
  Gene/Insert name: attP
  Insert size (bp): 75
  Cloning method: Restriction Enzyme; 5′ cloning site SphI (not destroyed); 3′ cloning site NdeI (destroyed during cloning)
  Sequencing primers: 5′ none
Terms and licenses: Academic/Nonprofit Terms; Industry Terms: Not Available to Industry
How to cite: pDHJS4 BS+ was a gift from Tao-shih Hsieh (Addgene plasmid # 78244 ; http://n2t.net/addgene:78244 ; RRID:Addgene_78244)
